>Addgene plasmid #74171 | pAIP | depositor full sequence | sequence record 147908 | pAIP sequence 7827 bps
GTCGACGGATCGGGAGATCTCCCGATCCCCTATGGTGCACTCTCAGTACAATCTGCTCTGATGCCGCATA
GTTAAGCCAGTATCTGCTCCCTGCTTGTGTGTTGGAGGTCGCTGAGTAGTGCGCGAGCAAAATTTAAGCT
ACAACAAGGCAAGGCTTGACCGACAATTGCATGAAGAATCTGCTTAGGGTTAGGCGTTTTGCGCTGCTTC
GCGATGTACGGGCCAGATATACGCGCTGTGGAATGTGTGTCAGTTAGGGTGTGGAAAGTCCCCAGGCTCC
CCAGCAGGCAGAAGTATGCAAAGCATGCATCTCAATTAGTCAGCAACCAGGTGTGGAAAGTCCCCAGGCT
CCCCAGCAGGCAGAAGTATGCAAAGCATGCATCTCAATTAGTCAGCAACCATAGTCCCGCCCCTAACTCC
GCCCATCCCGCCCCTAACTCCGCCCAGTTCCGCCCATTCTCCGCCCCATGGCTGACTAATTTTTTTTATT
TATGCAGAGGCCGAGGCCGCCTCTGCCTCTGAGCTATTCCAGAAGTAGTGAGGAGGCTTTTTTGGAGGCC
TAGGCTTTTGCAAAAAGCTTTGACATTGATTATTGACTAGTTATTAATAGTAATCAATTACGGGGTCATT
AGTTCATAGCCCATATATGGAGTTCCGCGTTACATAACTTACGGTAAATGGCCCGCCTGGCTGACCGCCC
AACGACCCCCGCCCATTGACGTCAATAATGACGTATGTTCCCATAGTAACGCCAATAGGGACTTTCCATT
GACGTCAATGGGTGGAGTATTTACGGTAAACTGCCCACTTGGCAGTACATCAAGTGTATCATATGCCAAG
TACGCCCCCTATTGACGTCAATGACGGTAAATGGCCCGCCTGGCATTATGCCCAGTACATGACCTTATGG
GACTTTCCTACTTGGCAGTACATCTACGTATTAGTCATCGCTATTACCATGGTGATGCGGTTTTGGCAGT
ACATCAATGGGCGTGGATAGCGGTTTGACTCACGGGGATTTCCAAGTCTCCACCCCATTGACGTCAATGG
GAGTTTGTTTTGGCACCAAAATCAACGGGACTTTCCAAAATGTCGTAACAACTCCGCCCCATTGACGCAA
ATGGGCGGTAGGCGTGTACGGTGGGAGGTCTATATAAGCAGCGCGTTTTGCCTGTACTGGGTCTCTCTGG
TTAGACCAGATCTGAGCCTGGGAGCTCTCTGGCTAACTAGGGAACCCACTGCTTAAGCCTCAATAAAGCT
TGCCTTGAGTGCTTCAAGTAGTGTGTGCCCGTCTGTTGTGTGACTCTGGTAACTAGAGATCCCTCAGACC
CTTTTAGTCAGTGTGGAAAATCTCTAGCAGTGGCGCCCGAACAGGGACTTGAAAGCGAAAGGGAAACCAG
AGGAGCTCTCTCGACGCAGGACTCGGCTTGCTGAAGCGCGCACGGCAAGAGGCGAGGGGCGGCGACTGGT
GAGTACGCCAAAAATTTTGACTAGCGGAGGCTAGAAGGAGAGAGATGGGTGCGAGAGCGTCAGTATTAAG
CGGGGGAGAATTAGATCGCGATGGGAAAAAATTCGGTTAAGGCCAGGGGGAAAGAAAAAATATAAATTAA
AACATATAGTATGGGCAAGCAGGGAGCTAGAACGATTCGCAGTTAATCCTGGCCTGTTAGAAACATCAGA
AGGCTGTAGACAAATACTGGGACAGCTACAACCATCCCTTCAGACAGGATCAGAAGAACTTAGATCATTA
TATAATACAGTAGCAACCCTCTATTGTGTGCATCAAAGGATAGAGATAAAAGACACCAAGGAAGCTTTAG
ACAAGATAGAGGAAGAGCAAAACAAAAGTAAGACCACCGCACAGCAAGCGGCCGGCCGCTGATCTTCAGA
CCTGGAGGAGGAGATATGAGGGACAATTGGAGAAGTGAATTATATAAATATAAAGTAGTAAAAATTGAAC
CATTAGGAGTAGCACCCACCAAGGCAAAGAGAAGAGTGGTGCAGAGAGAAAAAAGAGCAGTGGGAATAGG
AGCTTTGTTCCTTGGGTTCTTGGGAGCAGCAGGAAGCACTATGGGCGCAGCGTCAATGACGCTGACGGTA
CAGGCCAGACAATTATTGTCTGGTATAGTGCAGCAGCAGAACAATTTGCTGAGGGCTATTGAGGCGCAAC
AGCATCTGTTGCAACTCACAGTCTGGGGCATCAAGCAGCTCCAGGCAAGAATCCTGGCTGTGGAAAGATA
CCTAAAGGATCAACAGCTCCTGGGGATTTGGGGTTGCTCTGGAAAACTCATTTGCACCACTGCTGTGCCT
TGGAATGCTAGTTGGAGTAATAAATCTCTGGAACAGATTTGGAATCACACGACCTGGATGGAGTGGGACA
GAGAAATTAACAATTACACAAGCTTAATACACTCCTTAATTGAAGAATCGCAAAACCAGCAAGAAAAGAA
TGAACAAGAATTATTGGAATTAGATAAATGGGCAAGTTTGTGGAATTGGTTTAACATAACAAATTGGCTG
TGGTATATAAAATTATTCATAATGATAGTAGGAGGCTTGGTAGGTTTAAGAATAGTTTTTGCTGTACTTT
CTATAGTGAATAGAGTTAGGCAGGGATATTCACCATTATCGTTTCAGACCCACCTCCCAACCCCGAGGGG
ACCCGACAGGCCCGAAGGAATAGAAGAAGAAGGTGGAGAGAGAGACAGAGACAGATCCATTCGATTAGTG
AACGGATCGGCACTGCGTGCGCCAATTCTGCAGACAAATGGCAGTATTCATCCACAATTTTAAAAGAAAA
GGGGGGATTGGGGGGTACAGTGCAGGGGAAAGAATAGTAGACATAATAGCAACAGACATACAAACTAAAG
AATTACAAAAACAAATTACAAAAATTCAAAATTTTCGGGTTTATTACAGGGACAGCAGAGATCCAGTTTG
GTTAATTAACTGCAGCCCCGATAAAATAAAAGATTTTATTTAGTCTCCAGAAAAAGGGGGGAATGAAAGA
CCCCACCTGTAGGTTTGGCAAGCTAGCTGCAGTAACGCCATTTTGCAAGGCATGGAAAAATACCAAACCA
AGAATAGAGAAGTTCAGATCAAGGGCGGGTACATGAAAATAGCTAACGTTGGGCCAAACAGGATATCTGC
GGTGAGCAGTTTCGGCCCCGGCCCGGGGCCAAGAACAGATGGTCACCGCAGTTTCGGCCCCGGCCCGAGG
CCAAGAACAGATGGTCCCCAGATATGGCCCAACCCTCAGCAGTTTCTTAAGACCCATCAGATGTTTCCAG
GCTCCCCCAAGGACCTGAAATGACCCTGCGCCTTATTTGAATTAACCAATCAGCCTGCTTCTCGCTTCTG
TTCGCGCGCTTCTGCTTCCCGAGCTCTATAAAAGAGCTCACAACCCCTCACTCGGCGCGCCAGTCCTCCG
ACAGACTGAGTCGCCCGGGGGTCTAGAAGCGCTGGATCCGTTTAAACGCGGCCGCCCAGCACAGTGGCTC
GAGCCGCGGGTTAACTGGCCAGAATTCCGCCCCTCTCCCTCCCCCCCCCCTAACGTTACTGGCCGAAGCC
GCTTGGAATAAGGCCGGTGTGCGTTTGTCTATATGTTATTTTCCACCATATTGCCGTCTTTTGGCAATGT
GAGGGCCCGGAAACCTGGCCCTGTCTTCTTGACGAGCATTCCTAGGGGTCTTTCCCCTCTCGCCAAAGGA
ATGCAAGGTCTGTTGAATGTCGTGAAGGAAGCAGTTCCTCTGGAAGCTTCTTGAAGACAAACAACGTCTG
TAGCGACCCTTTGCAGGCAGCGGAACCCCCCACCTGGCGACAGGTGCCTCTGCGGCCAAAAGCCACGTGT
ATAAGATACACCTGCAAAGGCGGCACAACCCCAGTGCCACGTTGTGAGTTGGATAGTTGTGGAAAGAGTC
AAATGGCTCTCCTCAAGCGTATTCAACAAGGGGCTGAAGGATGCCCAGAAGGTACCCCATTGTATGGGAT
CTGATCTGGGGCCTCGGTGCACATGCTTTACATGTGTTTAGTCGAGGTTAAAAAAACGTCTAGGCCCCCC
GAACCACGGGGACGTGGTTTTCCTTTGAAAAACACGATGATAACCGGTATGACCGAGTACAAGCCCACGG
TGCGCCTCGCCACCCGCGACGACGTCCCCAGGGCCGTACGCACCCTCGCCGCCGCGTTCGCCGACTACCC
CGCCACGCGCCACACCGTCGATCCGGACCGCCACATCGAGCGGGTCACCGAGCTGCAAGAACTCTTCCTC
ACGCGCGTCGGGCTCGACATCGGCAAGGTGTGGGTCGCGGACGACGGCGCCGCGGTGGCGGTCTGGACCA
CGCCGGAGAGCGTCGAAGCGGGGGCGGTGTTCGCCGAGATCGGCCCGCGCATGGCCGAGTTGAGCGGTTC
CCGGCTGGCCGCGCAGCAACAGATGGAAGGCCTCCTGGCGCCGCACCGGCCCAAGGAGCCCGCGTGGTTC
CTGGCCACCGTCGGCGTCTCGCCCGACCACCAGGGCAAGGGTCTGGGCAGCGCCGTCGTGCTCCCCGGAG
TGGAGGCGGCCGAGCGCGCCGGGGTGCCCGCCTTCCTGGAGACCTCCGCGCCCCGCAACCTCCCCTTCTA
CGAGCGGCTCGGCTTCACCGTCACCGCCGACGTCGAGGTGCCCGAAGGACCGCGCACCTGGTGCATGACC
CGCAAGCCCGGTGCCTGATTAATCGCTAATCAACCTCTGGATTACAAAATTTGTGAAAGATTGACTGGTA
TTCTTAACTATGTTGCTCCTTTTACGCTATGTGGATACGCTGCTTTAATGCCTTTGTATCATGCTATTGC
TTCCCGTATGGCTTTCATTTTCTCCTCCTTGTATAAATCCTGGTTGCTGTCTCTTTATGAGGAGTTGTGG
CCCGTTGTCAGGCAACGTGGCGTGGTGTGCACTGTGTTTGCTGACGCAACCCCCACTGGTTGGGGCATTG
CCACCACCTGTCAGCTCCTTTCCGGGACTTTCGCTTTCCCCCTCCCTATTGCCACGGCGGAACTCATCGC
CGCCTGCCTTGCCCGCTGCTGGACAGGGGCTCGGCTGTTGGGCACTGACAATTCCGTGGTGTTGTCGGGG
AAGCTGACGTCCTTTCCATGGCTGCTCGCCTGTGTTGCCACCTGGATTCTGCGCGGGACGTCCTTCTGCT
ACGTCCCTTCGGCCCTCAATCCAGCGGACCTTCCTTCCCGCGGCCTGCTGCCGGCTCTGCGGCCTCTTCC
GCGTCTTCGCCTTCGCCCTCAGACGAGTCGGATCTCCCTTTGGGCCGCCTCCCCGCTTAATCGCGTCGAG
ACCTAGAAAAACATGGAGCAATCACAAGTAGCAATACAGCAGCTACCAATGCTGATTGTGCCTGGCTAGA
AGCACAAGAGGAGGAGGAGGTGGGTTTTCCAGTCACACCTCAGGTACCTTTAAGACCAATGACTTACAAG
GCAGCTGTAGATCTTAGCCACTTTTTAAAAGAAAAGGGGGGACTGGAAGGGCTAATTCACTCCCAACGAA
GACAAGATATCCTTGATCTGTGGATCTACCACACACAAGGCTACTTCCCTGATTGGCAGAACTACACACC
AGGGCCAGGGATCAGATATCCACTGACCTTTGGATGGTGCTACAAGCTAGTACCAGTTGAGCAAGAGAAG
GTAGAAGAAGCCAATGAAGGAGAGAACACCCGCTTGTTACACCCTGTGAGCCTGCATGGGATGGATGACC
CGGAGAGAGAAGTATTAGAGTGGAGGTTTGACAGCCGCCTAGCATTTCATCACATGGCCCGAGAGCTGCA
TCCGGACTGTACTGGGTCTCTCTGGTTAGACCAGATCTGAGCCTGGGAGCTCTCTGGCTAACTAGGGAAC
CCACTGCTTAAGCCTCAATAAAGCTTGCCTTGAGTGCTTCAAGTAGTGTGTGCCCGTCTGTTGTGTGACT
CTGGTAACTAGAGATCCCTCAGACCCTTTTAGTCAGTGTGGAAAATCTCTAGCAGGGCCCGTTTCATGTG
AGCAAAAGGCCAGCAAAAGGCCAGGAACCGTAAAAAGGCCGCGTTGCTGGCGTTTTTCCATAGGCTCCGC
CCCCCTGACGAGCATCACAAAAATCGACGCTCAAGTCAGAGGTGGCGAAACCCGACAGGACTATAAAGAT
ACCAGGCGTTTCCCCCTGGAAGCTCCCTCGTGCGCTCTCCTGTTCCGACCCTGCCGCTTACCGGATACCT
GTCCGCCTTTCTCCCTTCGGGAAGCGTGGCGCTTTCTCATAGCTCACGCTGTAGGTATCTCAGTTCGGTG
TAGGTCGTTCGCTCCAAGCTGGGCTGTGTGCACGAACCCCCCGTTCAGCCCGACCGCTGCGCCTTATCCG
GTAACTATCGTCTTGAGTCCAACCCGGTAAGACACGACTTATCGCCACTGGCAGCAGCCACTGGTAACAG
GATTAGCAGAGCGAGGTATGTAGGCGGTGCTACAGAGTTCTTGAAGTGGTGGCCTAACTACGGCTACACT
AGAAGAACAGTATTTGGTATCTGCGCTCTGCTGAAGCCAGTTACCTTCGGAAAAAGAGTTGGTAGCTCTT
GATCCGGCAAACAAACCACCGCTGGTAGCGGTGGTTTTTTTGTTTGCAAGCAGCAGATTACGCGCAGAAA
AAAAGGATCTCAAGAAGATCCTTTGATCTTTTCTACGGGGTCTGACGCTCAGTGGAACGAAAACTCACGT
TAAGGGATTTTGGTCATGAGATTATCAAAAAGGATCTTCACCTAGATCCTTTTAAATTAAAAATGAAGTT
TTAAATCAATCTAAAGTATATATGAGTAAACTTGGTCTGACAGTTACCAATGCTTAATCAGTGAGGCACC
TATCTCAGCGATCTGTCTATTTCGTTCATCCATAGTTGCCTGACTCCCCGTCGTGTAGATAACTACGATA
CGGGAGGGCTTACCATCTGGCCCCAGTGCTGCAATGATACCGCGAGACCCACGCTCACCGGCTCCAGATT
TATCAGCAATAAACCAGCCAGCCGGAAGGGCCGAGCGCAGAAGTGGTCCTGCAACTTTATCCGCCTCCAT
CCAGTCTATTAATTGTTGCCGGGAAGCTAGAGTAAGTAGTTCGCCAGTTAATAGTTTGCGCAACGTTGTT
GCCATTGCTACAGGCATCGTGGTGTCACGCTCGTCGTTTGGTATGGCTTCATTCAGCTCCGGTTCCCAAC
GATCAAGGCGAGTTACATGATCCCCCATGTTGTGCAAAAAAGCGGTTAGCTCCTTCGGTCCTCCGATCGT
TGTCAGAAGTAAGTTGGCCGCAGTGTTATCACTCATGGTTATGGCAGCACTGCATAATTCTCTTACTGTC
ATGCCATCCGTAAGATGCTTTTCTGTGACTGGTGAGTACTCAACCAAGTCATTCTGAGAATAGTGTATGC
GGCGACCGAGTTGCTCTTGCCCGGCGTCAATACGGGATAATACCGCGCCACATAGCAGAACTTTAAAAGT
GCTCATCATTGGAAAACGTTCTTCGGGGCGAAAACTCTCAAGGATCTTACCGCTGTTGAGATCCAGTTCG
ATGTAACCCACTCGTGCACCCAACTGATCTTCAGCATCTTTTACTTTCACCAGCGTTTCTGGGTGAGCAA
AAACAGGAAGGCAAAATGCCGCAAAAAAGGGAATAAGGGCGACACGGAAATGTTGAATACTCATACTCTT
CCTTTTTCAATATTATTGAAGCATTTATCAGGGTTATTGTCTCATGAGCGGATACATATTTGAATGTATT
TAGAAAAATAAACAAATAGGGGTTCCGCGCACATTTCCCCGAAAAGTGCCACCTGAC
Features (pLannotate 1.2.2; 19 found; start..end, strand, type, name):
     31..83      -  misc_feature   bom (fragment): basis of mobility region from pBR322
    245..574     +  promoter       SV40 promoter: SV40 enhancer and early promoter
    582..961     +  enhancer       CMV enhancer: human cytomegalovirus immediate early enhancer
    962..1161    +  promoter       CMV promoter: human cytomegalovirus (CMV) immediate early promoter
   1179..1359    +  LTR            5' LTR (truncated): truncated 5' long terminal repeat (LTR) from HIV-1
   1406..1531    +  misc_feature   HIV-1 Ψ: packaging signal of human immunodeficiency virus type 1
   1515..1853    +  CDS            HIV-1 gag (fragment): gag protein from human immunodeficiency virus 1; gag
   2028..2261    +  misc_feature   RRE: The Rev response element (RRE) of HIV-1 allows for Rev-dependent mRNA export from the nucleus to the cytoplasm.
   2638..2738    +  CDS            Rev (fragment): human immunodeficiency virus 1 (HIV-1) Rev protein; rev; enhances nuclear export of unspliced and incompletely spliced viral mRNAs
   2788..2905    +  misc_feature   cPPT/CTS: central polypurine tract and central termination sequence of HIV-1
   3042..3449    +  promoter       SFFV promoter: spleen focus-forming virus long terminal repeat (LTR) promoter
   3641..4103    +  misc_feature   IRES: internal ribosome entry site (IRES) of the encephalomyocarditis virus (EMCV)
   4109..4708    +  CDS            PuroR: puromycin N-acetyltransferase; pac from Streptomyces alboniger; confers resistance to puromycin
   4718..5306    +  misc_feature   WPRE: woodchuck hepatitis virus posttranscriptional regulatory element
   5317..5817    +  CDS            nef (fragment): NEF_HV1LA - Experimental evidence at protein level: Swiss-Prot protein existence level 1. Extracellular Nef protein targets CD4(+) T-lymphocytes for apoptosis by interacting with CXCR4 surface receptors. From Human immunodeficiency virus type 1 group M subtype B (isolate Lai) (HIV-1).
   5824..6004    +  LTR            5' LTR (truncated): truncated 5' long terminal repeat (LTR) from HIV-1
   6075..6663    -  rep_origin     ori: high-copy-number ColE1/pMB1/pBR322/pUC origin of replication
   6834..7694    -  CDS            AmpR: β-lactamase; bla; confers resistance to ampicillin, carbenicillin, and related antibiotics
   7695..7799    -  promoter       AmpR promoter: bla
