[The description below was written by a language model from this plasmid's Addgene catalogue record and pLannotate feature annotations shown in this document.]
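Description:
pAIP is an empty HIV-1-based lentiviral backbone of about 7.8 kb, designed for expressing heterologous genes in mammalian cells. It is propagated in E. coli as a high-copy plasmid through a ColE1/pUC-type origin and selected with ampicillin via the β-lactamase gene. A recombination-deficient growth strain is recorded, as is common for plasmids carrying repeated LTR sequences.

The viral genome is transcribed in packaging cells from a CMV enhancer/promoter placed directly upstream of a truncated 5' LTR, an arrangement that normally makes genomic RNA production independent of Tat. An SV40 enhancer/early promoter element is also annotated just upstream of the CMV sequences. Downstream lie the HIV-1 Ψ packaging signal with an adjoining gag fragment, the Rev response element for Rev-dependent nuclear export of the unspliced genome, and the cPPT/CTS, which aids nuclear import and transduction efficiency.

The internal expression cassette is driven by the spleen focus-forming virus (SFFV) LTR promoter. A gap between this promoter and an EMCV IRES is presumably where a gene of interest is inserted by restriction cloning, although the record does not list the cloning sites. The IRES directs translation of puromycin N-acetyltransferase from the same transcript, so puromycin selection enriches for cells that also express the inserted gene. A WPRE follows to enhance transcript stability and expression, and the cassette ends with a nef fragment and a truncated 3' LTR. The table labels this element as a 5' LTR, and the record does not explicitly state whether the vector is self-inactivating. Packaging functions and an envelope protein must be supplied in trans. The vector is typically used to generate stably transduced, puromycin-selected cell populations.
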