Addgene plasmid #74171: pAIP
Purpose: (Empty Backbone) Lentiviral vector for expression of heterologous genes
Depositing lab: Jeremy Luban. Depositing organization: University of Geneva. Publication: TRIM5 is an innate immune sensor for the retrovirus capsid lattice. Pertel T, Hausmann S, Morger D, Zuger S, Guerra J, Lascano J, Reinhard C, Santoni FA, Uchil PD, Chatel L, Bisiaux A, Albert ML, Strambio-De-Castillia C, Mothes W, Pizzato M, Grutter MG, Luban J. Nature. 2011 Apr 21;472(7343):361-5. doi: 10.1038/nature09976. PubMed 21512573.
Backbone
  Vector backbone: pAIP
  Backbone size (bp): 7826
  Vector type: Mammalian Expression, Lentiviral
  Promoter: SFFV
  Selectable markers: Puromycin
Growth in bacteria
  Bacterial resistance: Ampicillin, 100 μg/mL
  Growth temperature: 37°C
  Growth strain: NEB Stable
  Copy number: High Copy
Gene/Insert
  Cloning method: Restriction Enzyme
Terms and licenses: Academic/Nonprofit Terms; Industry Terms: Not Available to Industry
How to cite: pAIP was a gift from Jeremy Luban (Addgene plasmid # 74171 ; http://n2t.net/addgene:74171 ; RRID:Addgene_74171)
