>Addgene plasmid #74171 | pAIP | addgene partial sequence | sequence record 147651 | cPPT-F 5'-gggaaagaatagtagacataatag-3'
ATACAAACTAAAGAATTACAAAAACAAATTACAAAAATTCAAAATTTTCGGGTTTATTACAGGGACAGCA
GAGATCCAGTTTGGTTAATTAACTGCAGCCCCGATAAAATAAAAGATTTTATTTAGTCTCCAGAAAAAGG
GGGGAATGAAAGACCCCACCTGTAGGTTTGGCAAGCTAGCTGCAGTAACGCCATTTTGCAAGGCATGGAA
AAATACCAAACCAAGAATAGAGAAGTTCAGATCAAGGGCGGGTACATGAAAATAGCTAACGTTGGGCCAA
ACAGGATATCTGCGGTGAGCAGTTTCGGCCCCGGCCCGGGGCCAAGAACAGATGGTCACCGCAGTTTCGG
CCCCGGCCCGAGGCCAAGAACAGATGGTCCCCAGATATGGCCCAACCCTCAGCAGTTTCTTAAGACCCAT
CAGATGTTTCCAGGCTCCCCCAAGGACCTGAAATGACCCTGCGCCTTATTTGAATTAACCAATCAGCCTG
CTTCTCGCTTCTGTTCGCGCGCTTCTGCTTCCCGAGCTCTATAAAAGAGCTCACAACCCCTCACTCGGCG
CGCCAGTCCTCCGACAGACTGAGTCGCCCGGGGGTCTAGAAGCGCTGGATCCGTTTAAACGCGGCCGCCC
AGCACAGTGGCTCGAGCCGCGGGTTAACTGGCCAGAATTCCGCC
