>Addgene plasmid #74171 | pAIP | addgene partial sequence | sequence record 147907 | WPRE-R 5'-CATAGCGTAAAAGGAGCAACA-3'
GTCAATCTTTCACAAATTTTGTAATCCAGAGGTTGATTAGCGATTAATCAGGCACCGGGCTTGCGGGTCA
TGCACCAGGTGCGCGGTCCTTCGGGCACCTCGACGTCGGCGGTGACGGTGAAGCCGAGCCGCTCGTAGAA
GGGGAGGTTGCGGGGCGCGGAGGTCTCCAGGAAGGCGGGCACCCCGGCGCGCTCGGCCGCCTCCACTCCG
GGGAGCACGACGGCGCTGCCCAGACCCTTGCCCTGGTGGTCGGGCGAGACGCCGACGGTGGCCAGGAACC
ACGCGGGCTCCTTGGGCCGGTGCGGCGCCAGGAGGCCTTCCATCTGTTGCTGCGCGGCCAGCCGGGAACC
GCTCAACTCGGCCATGCGCGGGCCGATCTCGGCGAACACCGCCCCCGCTTCGACGCTCTCCGGCGTGGTC
CAGACCGCCACCGCGGCGCCGTCGTCCGCGACCCACACCTTGCCGATGTCGAGCCCGACGCGCGTGAGGA
AGAGTTCTTGCAGCTCGGTGACCCGCTCGATGTGGCGGTCCGGATCGACGGTGTGGCGCGTGGCGGGGTA
GTCGGCGAACGCGGCGGCGAGGGTGCGTACGGCCCTGGGGACGTCGTCGCGGGTGGCGAGGCGCACCGTG
GGCTTGTACTCGGTCATACCGGTTATCATCGTGTTTTTCAAAGGAAAACCACGTCCCCGTGGTTCGGGGG
GCCTAGACGTTTTTTTAACCTCGACTAAACACATGTAAAGCATGTGCACCGAGGCCCCAGATCAGATCCC
ATACAATGGGGTACCTTCTGGGCATCCTTCAGCCCCTTGTTGAATACGCTTGAGGAGAGCCATTTGACTC
TTTCCACAACTATCCAACTCACAACGTGGCACTGGGGTTGTGCCGCCTTTGCAGGTGTATCTTATACACG
TGGCTTTT
